>Addgene plasmid #60414 | pLL7.0: Venus-oLID-Mito (From ActA) | depositor full sequence | sequence record 98827 | Full Plasmid
GTCGACGGATCGGGAGATCTCCCGATCCCCTATGGTGCACTCTCAGTACAATCTGCTCTGATGCCGCATA
GTTAAGCCAGTATCTGCTCCCTGCTTGTGTGTTGGAGGTCGCTGAGTAGTGCGCGAGCAAAATTTAAGCT
ACAACAAGGCAAGGCTTGACCGACAATTGCATGAAGAATCTGCTTAGGGTTAGGCGTTTTGCGCTGCTTC
GCGATGTACGGGCCAGATATACGCGTTGACATTGATTATTGACTAGTTATTAATAGTAATCAATTACGGG
GTCATTAGTTCATAGCCCATATATGGAGTTCCGCGTTACATAACTTACGGTAAATGGCCCGCCTGGCTGA
CCGCCCAACGACCCCCGCCCATTGACGTCAATAATGACGTATGTTCCCATAGTAACGCCAATAGGGACTT
TCCATTGACGTCAATGGGTGGAGTATTTACGGTAAACTGCCCACTTGGCAGTACATCAAGTGTATCATAT
GCCAAGTACGCCCCCTATTGACGTCAATGACGGTAAATGGCCCGCCTGGCATTATGCCCAGTACATGACC
TTATGGGACTTTCCTACTTGGCAGTACATCTACGTATTAGTCATCGCTATTACCATGGTGATGCGGTTTT
GGCAGTACATCAATGGGCGTGGATAGCGGTTTGACTCACGGGGATTTCCAAGTCTCCACCCCATTGACGT
CAATGGGAGTTTGTTTTGGCACCAAAATCAACGGGACTTTCCAAAATGTCGTAACAACTCCGCCCCATTG
ACGCAAATGGGCGGTAGGCGTGTACGGTGGGAGGTCTATATAAGCAGCGCGTTTTGCCTGTACTGGGTCT
CTCTGGTTAGACCAGATCTGAGCCTGGGAGCTCTCTGGCTAACTAGGGAACCCACTGCTTAAGCCTCAAT
AAAGCTTGCCTTGAGTGCTTCAAGTAGTGTGTGCCCGTCTGTTGTGTGACTCTGGTAACTAGAGATCCCT
CAGACCCTTTTAGTCAGTGTGGAAAATCTCTAGCAGTGGCGCCCGAACAGGGACTTGAAAGCGAAAGGGA
AACCAGAGGAGCTCTCTCGACGCAGGACTCGGCTTGCTGAAGCGCGCACGGCAAGAGGCGAGGGGCGGCG
ACTGGTGAGTACGCCAAAAATTTTGACTAGCGGAGGCTAGAAGGAGAGAGATGGGTGCGAGAGCGTCAGT
ATTAAGCGGGGGAGAATTAGATCGCGATGGGAAAAAATTCGGTTAAGGCCAGGGGGAAAGAAAAAATATA
AATTAAAACATATAGTATGGGCAAGCAGGGAGCTAGAACGATTCGCAGTTAATCCTGGCCTGTTAGAAAC
ATCAGAAGGCTGTAGACAAATACTGGGACAGCTACAACCATCCCTTCAGACAGGATCAGAAGAACTTAGA
TCATTATATAATACAGTAGCAACCCTCTATTGTGTGCATCAAAGGATAGAGATAAAAGACACCAAGGAAG
CTTTAGACAAGATAGAGGAAGAGCAAAACAAAAGTAAGACCACCGCACAGCAAGCGGCCGGCCGCGCTGA
TCTTCAGACCTGGAGGAGGAGATATGAGGGACAATTGGAGAAGTGAATTATATAAATATAAAGTAGTAAA
AATTGAACCATTAGGAGTAGCACCCACCAAGGCAAAGAGAAGAGTGGTGCAGAGAGAAAAAAGAGCAGTG
GGAATAGGAGCTTTGTTCCTTGGGTTCTTGGGAGCAGCAGGAAGCACTATGGGCGCAGCGTCAATGACGC
TGACGGTACAGGCCAGACAATTATTGTCTGGTATAGTGCAGCAGCAGAACAATTTGCTGAGGGCTATTGA
GGCGCAACAGCATCTGTTGCAACTCACAGTCTGGGGCATCAAGCAGCTCCAGGCAAGAATCCTGGCTGTG
GAAAGATACCTAAAGGATCAACAGCTCCTGGGGATTTGGGGTTGCTCTGGAAAACTCATTTGCACCACTG
CTGTGCCTTGGAATGCTAGTTGGAGTAATAAATCTCTGGAACAGATTTGGAATCACACGACCTGGATGGA
GTGGGACAGAGAAATTAACAATTACACAAGCTTAATACACTCCTTAATTGAAGAATCGCAAAACCAGCAA
GAAAAGAATGAACAAGAATTATTGGAATTAGATAAATGGGCAAGTTTGTGGAATTGGTTTAACATAACAA
ATTGGCTGTGGTATATAAAATTATTCATAATGATAGTAGGAGGCTTGGTAGGTTTAAGAATAGTTTTTGC
TGTACTTTCTATAGTGAATAGAGTTAGGCAGGGATATTCACCATTATCGTTTCAGACCCACCTCCCAACC
CCGAGGGGACCCGACAGGCCCGAAGGAATAGAAGAAGAAGGTGGAGAGAGAGACAGAGACAGATCCATTC
GATTAGTGAACGGATCGGCACTGCGTGCGCCAATTCTGCAGACAAATGGCAGTATTCATCCACAATTTTA
AAAGAAAAGGGGGGATTGGGGGGTACAGTGCAGGGGAAAGAATAGTAGACATAATAGCAACAGACATACA
AACTAAAGAATTACAAAAACAAATTACAAAAATTCAAAATTTTCGGGTTTATTACAGGGACAGCAGAGAT
CCAGTTTGGTTAGTACCGCGCTCTAGAGATCCGACGCCGCCATCTCTAGGCCCGCGCCGGCCCCCTCGCA
CAGACTTGTGGGAGAAGCTCGGCTACTCCCCTGCCCCGGTTAATTTGCATATAATATTTCCTAGTAACTA
TAGAGGCTTAATGTGCGATAAAAGACAGATAATCTGTTCTTTTTAATACTAGCTACATTTTACATGATAG
GCTTGGATTTCTATAAGAGATACAAATACTAAATTATTATTTTAAAAAACAGCACAAAAGGAAACTCACC
CTAACTGTAAAGTAATTGTGTGTTTTGAGACTATAAATATCCCTTGGAGAAAAGCCTTGTTAACGCGCGG
TGACCCTCGAGGTCGACGGTATCGATAAGCTCGCTTCACGAGATTCCAGCAGGTCGAGGGACCTAATAAC
TTCGTATAGCATACATTATACGAAGTTATATTAAGGGTTCCAAGCTTAAGCGGCCGCGTGGATAACCGTA
TTACCGCCATGCATTAGTTATTAATAGTAATCAATTACGGGGTCATTAGTTCATAGCCCATATATGGAGT
TCCGCGTTACATAACTTACGGTAAATGGCCCGCCTGGCTGACCGCCCAACGACCCCCGCCCATTGACGTC
AATAATGACGTATGTTCCCATAGTAACGCCAATAGGGACTTTCCATTGACGTCAATGGGTGGAGTATTTA
CGGTAAACTGCCCACTTGGCAGTACATCAAGTGTATCATATGCCAAGTACGCCCCCTATTGACGTCAATG
ACGGTAAATGGCCCGCCTGGCATTATGCCCAGTACATGACCTTATGGGACTTTCCTACTTGGCAGTACAT
CTACGTATTAGTCATCGCTATTACCATGGTGATGCGGTTTTGGCAGTACATCAATGGGCGTGGATAGCGG
TTTGACTCACGGGGATTTCCAAGTCTCCACCCCATTGACGTCAATGGGAGTTTGTTTTGGCACCAAAATC
AACGGGACTTTCCAAAATGTCGTAACAACTCCGCCCCATTGACGCAAATGGGCGGTAGGCGTGTACGGTG
GGAGGTCTATATAAGCAGAGCTGGTTTAGTGAACCGTCAGATCCGCTAGAATTCTGCAGTCGACGGTACC
GCGGGCCCGGGATCCACCGGTCGCCACCATGGTGAGCAAGGGCGAGGAGCTGTTCACCGGGGTGGTGCCC
ATCCTGGTCGAGCTGGACGGCGACGTAAACGGCCACAAGTTCAGCGTGTCCGGCGAGGGCGAGGGCGATG
CCACCTACGGCAAGCTGACCCTGAAGTTGATCTGCACCACCGGCAAGCTGCCCGTGCCCTGGCCCACCCT
CGTGACCACCCTCGGCTACGGCCTGCAGTGCTTCGCCCGCTACCCCGACCACATGAAGCAGCACGACTTC
TTCAAGTCCGCCATGCCCGAAGGCTACGTCCAGGAGCGCACCATCTTCTTCAAGGACGACGGCAACTACA
AGACCCGCGCCGAGGTGAAGTTCGAGGGCGACACCCTGGTGAACCGCATCGAGCTGAAGGGCATCGACTT
CAAGGAGGACGGCAACATCCTGGGGCACAAGCTGGAGTACAACTACAACAGCCACAACGTCTATATCACC
GCCGACAAGCAGAAGAACGGCATCAAGGCAAACTTCAAGATCCGCCACAACATCGAGGACGGCGGCGTGC
AGCTCGCCGACCACTACCAGCAGAACACCCCCATCGGCGACGGCCCCGTGCTGCTGCCCGACAACCACTA
CCTGAGCTACCAGTCCAAACTGAGCAAAGACCCCAACGAGAAGCGCGATCACATGGTCCTGCTGGAGTTC
GTGACCGCCGCCGGGATCACTCTCGGCATGGACGAGCTGTACAAGGGTAGTGGTAGTGGGGAGTTTCTGG
CAACCACACTGGAACGGATCGAGAAAAATTTCGTGATTACTGATCCGAGACTGCCTGACAACCCAATCAT
TTTTGCGAGCGATTCCTTCCTGCAGCTGACAGAATATTCTCGGGAAGAGATCCTGGGGCGCAATTGCCGT
TTTCTGCAGGGACCCGAGACAGACCGTGCCACTGTTCGGAAAATCAGAGATGCTATTGACAACCAGACTG
AAGTGACCGTTCAGCTGATCAATTATACCAAGAGCGGCAAAAAGTTTTGGAACCTGTTCCACCTGCAGCC
GATGCGCGATCAGAAAGGTGACGTCCAGTACTTCATTGGCGTGCAGCTGGATGGCACCGAACATGTTCGC
GACGCCGCTGAACGTGAGGCGGTCATGCTGATCAAAAAGACAGCCGAAGAAATTGATGAGGCAGCGAACG
ACGAAAATTACTTTGGAAGCGGGAGTGGGAGCAAACTAATTGCTAAAAGTGCAGAAGACGAAAAAGCGAA
GGAAGAACCAGGGAACCATAGGATCGTAATTCTTGCAATGTTAGCTATTGGCGTGTTCTCTTTAGGGGCG
TTTATCAAAATTATTCAATTAAGAAAAAATAATTAACCTGCAGGCAATTCGTCGAGGGACCTAATAACTT
CGTATAGCATACATTATACGAAGTTATACATGTTTAAGGGTTCCGGTTCCACTAGGTACAATTCGATATC
AAGCTTATCGATAATCAACCTCTGGATTACAAAATTTGTGAAAGATTGACTGGTATTCTTAACTATGTTG
CTCCTTTTACGCTATGTGGATACGCTGCTTTAATGCCTTTGTATCATGCTATTGCTTCCCGTATGGCTTT
CATTTTCTCCTCCTTGTATAAATCCTGGTTGCTGTCTCTTTATGAGGAGTTGTGGCCCGTTGTCAGGCAA
CGTGGCGTGGTGTGCACTGTGTTTGCTGACGCAACCCCCACTGGTTGGGGCATTGCCACCACCTGTCAGC
TCCTTTCCGGGACTTTCGCTTTCCCCCTCCCTATTGCCACGGCGGAACTCATCGCCGCCTGCCTTGCCCG
CTGCTGGACAGGGGCTCGGCTGTTGGGCACTGACAATTCCGTGGTGTTGTCGGGGAAATCATCGTCCTTT
CCTTGGCTGCTCGCCTGTGTTGCCACCTGGATTCTGCGCGGGACGTCCTTCTGCTACGTCCCTTCGGCCC
TCAATCCAGCGGACCTTCCTTCCCGCGCGGCCTGCTGCCGGCTCTGCGGCCTCTTCCGCGTCTTCGCCTT
CGCCCTCAGACGAGTCGGATCTCCCTTTGGGCCGCCTCCCCGCATCGATACCGTCGACCTCGATCGAGAC
CTAGAAAAACATGGAGCAATCACAAGTAGCAATACAGCAGCTACCAATGCTGATTGTGCCTGGCTAGAAG
CACAAGAGGAGGAGGAGGTGGGTTTTCCAGTCACACCTCAGGTACCTTTAAGACCAATGACTTACAAGGC
AGCTGTAGATCTTAGCCACTTTTTAAAAGAAAAGGGGGGACTGGAAGGGCTAATTCACTCCCAACGAAGA
CAAGATATCCTTGATCTGTGGATCTACCACACACAAGGCTACTTCCCTGATTGGCAGAACTACACACCAG
GGCCAGGGATCAGATATCCACTGACCTTTGGATGGTGCTACAAGCTAGTACCAGTTGAGCAAGAGAAGGT
AGAAGAAGCCAATGAAGGAGAGAACACCCGCTTGTTACACCCTGTGAGCCTGCATGGGATGGATGACCCG
GAGAGAGAAGTATTAGAGTGGAGGTTTGACAGCCGCCTAGCATTTCATCACATGGCCCGAGAGCTGCATC
CGGACTGTACTGGGTCTCTCTGGTTAGACCAGATCTGAGCCTGGGAGCTCTCTGGCTAACTAGGGAACCC
ACTGCTTAAGCCTCAATAAAGCTTGCCTTGAGTGCTTCAAGTAGTGTGTGCCCGTCTGTTGTGTGACTCT
GGTAACTAGAGATCCCTCAGACCCTTTTAGTCAGTGTGGAAAATCTCTAGCAGCATGTGAGCAAAAGGCC
AGCAAAAGGCCAGGAACCGTAAAAAGGCCGCGTTGCTGGCGTTTTTCCATAGGCTCCGCCCCCCTGACGA
GCATCACAAAAATCGACGCTCAAGTCAGAGGTGGCGAAACCCGACAGGACTATAAAGATACCAGGCGTTT
CCCCCTGGAAGCTCCCTCGTGCGCTCTCCTGTTCCGACCCTGCCGCTTACCGGATACCTGTCCGCCTTTC
TCCCTTCGGGAAGCGTGGCGCTTTCTCATAGCTCACGCTGTAGGTATCTCAGTTCGGTGTAGGTCGTTCG
CTCCAAGCTGGGCTGTGTGCACGAACCCCCCGTTCAGCCCGACCGCTGCGCCTTATCCGGTAACTATCGT
CTTGAGTCCAACCCGGTAAGACACGACTTATCGCCACTGGCAGCAGCCACTGGTAACAGGATTAGCAGAG
CGAGGTATGTAGGCGGTGCTACAGAGTTCTTGAAGTGGTGGCCTAACTACGGCTACACTAGAAGAACAGT
ATTTGGTATCTGCGCTCTGCTGAAGCCAGTTACCTTCGGAAAAAGAGTTGGTAGCTCTTGATCCGGCAAA
CAAACCACCGCTGGTAGCGGTGGTTTTTTTGTTTGCAAGCAGCAGATTACGCGCAGAAAAAAAGGATCTC
AAGAAGATCCTTTGATCTTTTCTACGGGGTCTGACGCTCAGTGGAACGAAAACTCACGTTAAGGGATTTT
GGTCATGAGATTATCAAAAAGGATCTTCACCTAGATCCTTTTAAATTAAAAATGAAGTTTTAAATCAATC
TAAAGTATATATGAGTAAACTTGGTCTGACAGTTACCAATGCTTAATCAGTGAGGCACCTATCTCAGCGA
TCTGTCTATTTCGTTCATCCATAGTTGCCTGACTCCCCGTCGTGTAGATAACTACGATACGGGAGGGCTT
ACCATCTGGCCCCAGTGCTGCAATGATACCGCGAGACCCACGCTCACCGGCTCCAGATTTATCAGCAATA
AACCAGCCAGCCGGAAGGGCCGAGCGCAGAAGTGGTCCTGCAACTTTATCCGCCTCCATCCAGTCTATTA
ATTGTTGCCGGGAAGCTAGAGTAAGTAGTTCGCCAGTTAATAGTTTGCGCAACGTTGTTGCCATTGCTAC
AGGCATCGTGGTGTCACGCTCGTCGTTTGGTATGGCTTCATTCAGCTCCGGTTCCCAACGATCAAGGCGA
GTTACATGATCCCCCATGTTGTGCAAAAAAGCGGTTAGCTCCTTCGGTCCTCCGATCGTTGTCAGAAGTA
AGTTGGCCGCAGTGTTATCACTCATGGTTATGGCAGCACTGCATAATTCTCTTACTGTCATGCCATCCGT
AAGATGCTTTTCTGTGACTGGTGAGTACTCAACCAAGTCATTCTGAGAATAGTGTATGCGGCGACCGAGT
TGCTCTTGCCCGGCGTCAATACGGGATAATACCGCGCCACATAGCAGAACTTTAAAAGTGCTCATCATTG
GAAAACGTTCTTCGGGGCGAAAACTCTCAAGGATCTTACCGCTGTTGAGATCCAGTTCGATGTAACCCAC
TCGTGCACCCAACTGATCTTCAGCATCTTTTACTTTCACCAGCGTTTCTGGGTGAGCAAAAACAGGAAGG
CAAAATGCCGCAAAAAAGGGAATAAGGGCGACACGGAAATGTTGAATACTCATACTCTTCCTTTTTCAAT
ATTATTGAAGCATTTATCAGGGTTATTGTCTCATGAGCGGATACATATTTGAATGTATTTAGAAAAATAA
ACAAATAGGGGTTCCGCGCACATTTCCCCGAAAAGTGCCACCTGAC
Features (pLannotate 1.2.2; 27 found; start..end, strand, type, name):
     31..83      -  misc_feature   bom (fragment): basis of mobility region from pBR322
    238..617     +  enhancer       CMV enhancer: human cytomegalovirus immediate early enhancer
    618..817     +  promoter       CMV promoter: human cytomegalovirus (CMV) immediate early promoter
    835..1015    +  LTR            5' LTR (truncated): truncated 5' long terminal repeat (LTR) from HIV-1
   1062..1187    +  misc_feature   HIV-1 Ψ: packaging signal of human immunodeficiency virus type 1
   1171..1509    +  CDS            HIV-1 gag (fragment): gag protein from human immunodeficiency virus 1; gag
   1686..1919    +  misc_feature   RRE: The Rev response element (RRE) of HIV-1 allows for Rev-dependent mRNA export from the nucleus to the cytoplasm.
   2296..2396    +  CDS            Rev (fragment): human immunodeficiency virus 1 (HIV-1) Rev protein; rev; enhances nuclear export of unspliced and incompletely spliced viral mRNAs
   2446..2563    +  misc_feature   cPPT/CTS: central polypurine tract and central termination sequence of HIV-1
   2618..2931    +  promoter       U6 promoter: RNA polymerase III promoter for mouse U6 snRNA (Das et al., 1988)
   2944..2971    -  misc_feature   MCS (fragment): pBluescript multiple cloning site
   3006..3039    +  protein_bind   loxP: Cre-mediated recombination occurs in the 8-bp core sequence (GCATACAT). Cre recombinase
   3155..3458    +  enhancer       CMV enhancer: human cytomegalovirus immediate early enhancer
   3459..3662    +  promoter       CMV promoter: human cytomegalovirus (CMV) immediate early promoter
   3689..3725    +  misc_feature   MCS (fragment): multiple cloning site
   3739..4455    +  CDS            mVenus: mVenus is a basic (constitutively fluorescent) yellow fluorescent protein published in 2006, derived from Aequorea victoria. It is reported to be a rapidly-maturing monomer with moderate acid sensitivity.
   4498..4815    +  CDS            miniSOG: miniSOG is a basic (constitutively fluorescent) cyan fluorescent protein published in 2011, derived from Arabidopsis thaliana. It requires the cofactor flavin for fluorescence.
   4867..5073    +  CDS            actA (fragment): ACTA_LISMO - Also known as prtB. Experimental evidence at protein level: Swiss-Prot protein existence level 1. Virulence factor required for host cell microfilament interaction. It induces actin assembly around the bacteria to allow it to move within the cytoplasm. It is involved in the actin polymerization process. It seems to act as a nucleator that induces the reorganization of the actin cytoskeleton. From Listeria monocytogenes serovar 1/2a (strain ATCC BAA-679 / EGD-e).
   5104..5137    +  protein_bind   loxP: Cre-mediated recombination occurs in the 8-bp core sequence (GCATACAT). Cre recombinase
   5170..5193    +  misc_feature   MCS (fragment): pBluescript multiple cloning site
   5193..5783    +  misc_feature   WPRE: woodchuck hepatitis virus posttranscriptional regulatory element
   5784..5803    +  misc_feature   MCS (fragment): pBluescript multiple cloning site
   5805..6305    +  CDS            nef (fragment): NEF_HV1LA - Experimental evidence at protein level: Swiss-Prot protein existence level 1. Extracellular Nef protein targets CD4(+) T-lymphocytes for apoptosis by interacting with CXCR4 surface receptors. From Human immunodeficiency virus type 1 group M subtype B (isolate Lai) (HIV-1).
   6312..6492    +  LTR            5' LTR (truncated): truncated 5' long terminal repeat (LTR) from HIV-1
   6554..7142    -  rep_origin     ori: high-copy-number ColE1/pMB1/pBR322/pUC origin of replication
   7313..8173    -  CDS            AmpR: β-lactamase; bla; confers resistance to ampicillin, carbenicillin, and related antibiotics
   8174..8278    -  promoter       AmpR promoter: bla
