[The description below was written by a language model from this plasmid's Addgene catalogue record and pLannotate feature annotations shown in this document.]
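Description:
pLL7.0: Venus-oLID-Mito (From ActA) is an 8.3 kb HIV-1-based lentiviral transfer plasmid built on the pLentiLox7.0 backbone for expression in mammalian cells. It is propagated in E. coli through a high-copy ColE1/pUC-type origin and selected with ampicillin via the β-lactamase gene. The viral portion begins with a CMV enhancer/promoter fused to a truncated 5' LTR, which drives transcription of the genomic RNA in packaging cells. It is followed by the Ψ packaging signal with a gag fragment, the Rev response element for Rev-dependent nuclear export, and the cPPT/CTS. A WPRE, which improves transcript expression, lies downstream of the cargo, ahead of a nef-derived fragment and the truncated 3' LTR. A mouse U6 Pol III promoter, a leftover of the LentiLox shRNA design, sits upstream of the expression cassette; no hairpin is annotated after it.

The payload is a 1,338 bp fusion gene under an internal CMV enhancer/promoter, cloned between AgeI and SbfI sites. It encodes N-terminal mVenus, then the oLID light-inducible dimerisation module, then a C-terminal fragment of Listeria monocytogenes ActA that serves as the mitochondrial anchor named in the construct title. The annotation tool labels the middle segment as miniSOG, which most likely reflects similarity between LOV-type flavin-binding domains rather than a true miniSOG insert. The catalogue lists the insert species as human, although the annotated parts are of jellyfish, plant-like and bacterial origin. Two loxP sites in the same orientation flank the promoter and fusion gene, so Cre can excise the cassette. The associated work concerns light-induced dimers for controlling protein localisation and signalling. This plasmid would therefore provide a fluorescent, mitochondria-tethered oLID bait to which a binding partner can be recruited with light, though the record does not name that partner.
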