Addgene plasmid #60414: pLL7.0: Venus-oLID-Mito (From ActA)
Purpose: Mammalian Expression of Venus-oLID-Mito
Depositing lab: Brian Kuhlman. Depositing organization: University of North Carolina at Chapel Hill. Publication: Engineering an improved light-induced dimer (iLID) for controlling the localization and activity of signaling proteins. Guntas G, Hallett RA, Zimmerman SP, Williams T, Yumerefendi H, Bear JE, Kuhlman B. Proc Natl Acad Sci U S A. 2015 Jan 6;112(1):112-7. doi: 10.1073/pnas.1417910112. Epub 2014 Dec 22. PubMed 25535392.
Backbone
  Vector backbone: pLentiLox7.0
  Vector type: Mammalian Expression, Lentiviral, Cre/Lox
Growth in bacteria
  Bacterial resistance: Ampicillin, 100 μg/mL
  Growth temperature: 37°C
  Growth strain: NEB Stable
  Copy number: High Copy
Gene/Insert
  Gene/Insert name: Venus-oLID-Mito
  Species: H. sapiens (human)
  Insert size (bp): 1338
  Promoter: CMV
  Tag / fusion protein: Venus (N terminal on insert)
  Cloning method: Restriction Enzyme; 5′ cloning site AgeI (not destroyed); 3′ cloning site SbfI (not destroyed)
  Sequencing primers: 5′ none; 3′ CAGCAACCAGGATTTATACAAGG
Terms and licenses: Academic/Nonprofit Terms; Industry Terms: Not Available to Industry
How to cite: pLL7.0: Venus-oLID-Mito (From ActA) was a gift from Brian Kuhlman (Addgene plasmid # 60414 ; http://n2t.net/addgene:60414 ; RRID:Addgene_60414)
