>Addgene plasmid #60414 | pLL7.0: Venus-oLID-Mito (From ActA) | addgene partial sequence | sequence record 103931 | LNCX 5'-AGCTCGTTTAGTGAACCGTCAGATC-3'
GCGGGCCCGGGATCCACCGGTCGCCACCATGGTGAGCAAGGGCGAGGAGCTGTTCACCGGGGTGGTGCCC
ATCCTGGTCGAGCTGGACGGCGACGTAAACGGCCACAAGTTCAGCGTGTCCGGCGAGGGCGAGGGCGATG
CCACCTACGGCAAGCTGACCCTGAAGTTGATCTGCACCACCGGCAAGCTGCCCGTGCCCTGGCCCACCCT
CGTGACCACCCTCGGCTACGGCCTGCAGTGCTTCGCCCGCTACCCCGACCACATGAAGCAGCACGACTTC
TTCAAGTCCGCCATGCCCGAAGGCTACGTCCAGGAGCGCACCATCTTCTTCAAGGACGACGGCAACTACA
AGACCCGCGCCGAGGTGAAGTTCGAGGGCGACACCCTGGTGAACCGCATCGAGCTGAAGGGCATCGACTT
CAAGGAGGACGGCAACATCCTGGGGCACAAGCTGGAGTACAACTACAACAGCCACAACGTCTATATCACC
GCCGACAAGCAGAAGAACGGCATCAAGGCAAACTTCAAGATCCGCCACAACATCGAGGACGGCGGCGTGC
AGCTCGCCGACCACTACCAGCAGAACACCCCCATCGGCGACGGCCCCGTGCTGCTGCCCGACAACCACTA
CCTGAGCTACCAGTCCAAACTGAGCAAAGACCCCAACGAGAAGCGCGATCACATGGTCCTGCTGGAGTTC
GTGACCGCCGCCGGGATCACTCTCGGCATGGACGAGCTGTACAAGGGTAGTGGTAGTGGGGAGTTTCTGG
CAACCACACTGGAACGGATCGAGAAAAATTTCGTGATTACTGATCCGAGACTGCCTGACAACCCAATCA
