>Addgene plasmid #60414 | pLL7.0: Venus-oLID-Mito (From ActA) | addgene partial sequence | sequence record 103933 | Futet-R 5'-CAAAGGCATTAAAGCAGCGT-3'
TACCAGTCAATCTTTCACAAATTTTGTAATCCAGAGGTTGATTATCGATAAGCTTGATATCGAATTGTAC
CTAGTGGAACCGGAACCCTTAAACATGTATAACTTCGTATAATGTATGCTATACGAAGTTATTAGGTCCC
TCGACGAATTGCCTGCAGGTTAATTATTTTTTCTTAATTGAATAATTTTGATAAACGCCCCTAAAGAGAA
CACGCCAATAGCTAACATTGCAAGAATTACGATCCTATGGTTCCCTGGTTCTTCCTTCGCTTTTTCGTCT
TCTGCACTTTTAGCAATTAGTTTGCTCCCACTCCCGCTTCCAAAGTAATTTTCGTCGTTCGCTGCCTCAT
CAATTTCTTCGGCTGTCTTTTTGATCAGCATGACCGCCTCACGTTCAGCGGCGTCGCGAACATGTTCGGT
GCCATCCAGCTGCACGCCAATGAAGTACTGGACGTCACCTTTCTGATCGCGCATCGGCTGCAGGTGGAAC
AGGTTCCAAAACTTTTTGCCGCTCTTGGTATAATTGATCAGCTGAACGGTCACTTCAGTCTGGTTGTCAA
TAGCATCTCTGATTTTCCGAACAGTGGCACGGTCTGTCTCGGGTCCCTGCAGAAAACGGCAATTGCGCCC
CAGGATCTCTTCCCGAGAATATTCTGTCAGCTGCAGGAAGGAATCGCTCGCAAAAATGATTGGGTTGTCA
GGCAGTCTCGGATCAGTAATCACGAAATTTTTCTCGATCCGTTCCAGTGTGGTTGCCAGAAACTCCCCAC
TACCACTACCCTTGTACAGCTCGTCCATGCCGAGAGTGATCCCGGCGGCGGTCACG
